Addgene plasmid #178778: pSth_Cas5
Purpose: Expression of S. thermophilus type I-E cas5
Depositing lab: Chase Beisel. Depositing organization: Helmholtz-Zentrum fuer Infektionsforschung (HZI). Publication: Rapid cell-free characterization of multi-subunit CRISPR effectors and transposons. Wimmer F, Mougiakos I, Englert F, Beisel CL. Mol Cell. 2022 Feb 16. pii: S1097-2765(22)00102-2. doi: 10.1016/j.molcel.2022.01.026. PubMed 35216669.
Backbone
  Vector backbone: pET28b
  Vector type: Bacterial Expression
Growth in bacteria
  Bacterial resistance: Kanamycin, 50 μg/mL
  Growth temperature: 37°C
  Growth strain: DH5alpha
  Copy number: Low Copy
Gene/Insert
  Gene/Insert name: S. thermophilus type I-E cas5
  Species: S. thermophilus
  Cloning method: Restriction Enzyme; 5′ cloning site Unknown (unknown if destroyed); 3′ cloning site Unknown (unknown if destroyed)
Terms and licenses: Academic/Nonprofit Terms; Industry Terms: Not Available to Industry
How to cite: pSth_Cas5 was a gift from Chase Beisel (Addgene plasmid # 178778 ; http://n2t.net/addgene:178778 ; RRID:Addgene_178778)
