[The description below was written by a language model from this plasmid's Addgene catalogue record and pLannotate feature annotations shown in this document.]
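Description:
pSth_Cas5 is a bacterial expression plasmid built on the pET28b backbone that carries the cas5 gene from the Streptococcus thermophilus type I-E CRISPR-Cas system. It replicates from a ColE1/pBR322-type origin accompanied by the rop gene and the bom mobility region, which is consistent with the low copy number stated in the record, and it is selected with kanamycin through an aminoglycoside phosphotransferase (KanR) cassette. An f1 phage origin is also present, along with short tetracycline-resistance fragments that are remnants of the pBR322 lineage and not functional markers.

Expression follows the standard pET arrangement: a T7 promoter with an adjacent lac operator drives transcription toward a T7 terminator, while a plasmid-borne lacI gene under its own promoter supplies the repressor. Transcription therefore depends on T7 RNA polymerase and is held off by LacI until relieved by IPTG or lactose. The automated annotation did not label the cas5 coding sequence itself, but an unannotated stretch of roughly 750 nt lies between the promoter/operator and a His-tag fragment just upstream of the terminator, which is where the insert would be expected. Whether the His tag is actually fused in frame to Cas5 is not stated, and the cloning sites are recorded as unknown.

Cas5 is one subunit of the multi-protein Cascade effector complex of type I-E systems. The associated publication concerns rapid cell-free characterization of multi-subunit CRISPR effectors, suggesting this plasmid serves as one of a set of single-subunit expression constructs combined to reconstitute the S. thermophilus Cascade complex.
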