Features (pLannotate 1.2.2; 17 found; start..end, strand, type, name):
     26..73      -  terminator     T7 terminator: transcription terminator for bacteriophage T7 RNA polymerase
     81..130     -  CDS            SET1 (fragment): solubility-enhancement tag derived from T7 phage gene 10B
    140..157     -  CDS            9xHis (fragment): 9xHis affinity tag
    917..941     -  protein_bind   lac operator: The lac repressor binds to the lac operator to inhibit transcription in E. coli. This inhibition can be relieved by adding lactose or isopropyl-β-D-thiogalactopyranoside (IPTG). lac repressor encoded by lacI
    942..960     -  promoter       T7 promoter: promoter for bacteriophage T7 RNA polymerase
    982..1261    +  CDS            TcR (fragment): tetracycline efflux protein; tet; confers resistance to tetracycline
   1269..1346    +  promoter       lacI promoter: lacI
   1347..2429    +  CDS            lacI: lac repressor; lacI; The lac repressor binds to the lac operator to inhibit transcription in E. coli. This inhibition can be relieved by adding lactose or isopropyl-β-D-thiogalactopyranoside (IPTG).
   2442..2463    +  protein_bind   CAP binding site: CAP binding activates transcription in the presence of cAMP. E. coli catabolite activator protein
   2478..2769    +  CDS            TcR (fragment): tetracycline efflux protein; tet; confers resistance to tetracycline
   2841..3221    -  CDS            YPB1_ECOLX: Protein predicted: Swiss-Prot protein existence level 4. From Escherichia coli.
   3238..3429    +  CDS            rop: Rop protein, which maintains plasmids at low copy number; rop
   3531..3670    +  misc_feature   bom: basis of mobility region from pBR322
   3856..4444    -  rep_origin     ori: high-copy-number ColE1/pMB1/pBR322/pUC origin of replication
   4566..5381    +  CDS            KanR: aminoglycoside phosphotransferase; aph(3')-Ia; confers resistance to kanamycin in bacteria or G418 (Geneticin®) in eukaryotes
   5390..5447    -  promoter       AmpR promoter (fragment): bla
   5500..5928    -  rep_origin     f1 ori (sequence partly withheld): f1 bacteriophage origin of replication; arrow indicates direction of (+) strand synthesis
>Addgene plasmid #178778 | pSth_Cas5 | addgene full sequence | sequence record 354956 | Addgene NGS Result
ATCCGGATATAGTTCCTCCTTTCAGCAAAAAACCCCTCAAGACCCGTTTAGAGGCCCCAAGGGGTTATGC
TAGTTATTGCTCAGCGGTGGCAGCAGCCAACTCAGCTTCCTTTCGGGCTTTGTTAGCAGCCGGATCTCAG
TGGTGGTGGTGGTGGTGATCGCCTATGGATTCAAATATATTGTGTTCTGTATTTTTATTCAAATAATGCG
GGTTCTGCACACTGATTAGTTCTCGGACCTCGTAGCGGAACCCGAAGCGACGACCTTTTTGAGAAAAGGA
GCGTACATAGTCTTGCCGTAATTGATATACATCTTTATTGACTAACTGACTATCCAGGTACACTTCTAGT
GAAATGGCATCTTTATCGTGGCTTTTTTTCATGAACCAGAGTGAAGCTTGCCATTTAAGAGATTTCAGGG
ATTCCAGGGGGTTGACATCGGTTTCGCCAAGGATAAAATCAGCCGTAATTGGCAACGCACGGCGACCCAT
GAACGGTTGGAAATACGGGTTTTTGAGTGCTCCTTTAATAATATCAATGAAACTGTCGTCGGTATGGGAG
AGCGCCACTACAAACACAGCGTCTTCTAGATAATAACGATTTGTAACATAATTCCGATCGAATTTACCTT
TTTCAGTATATTTCTGGGCCACATGAAAGTCTCGAAGCAAGTTCCCCTGCTGATCTACACGGACCGCAAA
ATCGAGCTCATTAAGTTTTTGTATCTTCTCGTCCTCATCCCGTCTATACCCTAAACTTGCAGCCAGGAGA
CCGATGACTGCGCTTTTAGACGGGTAAAAGTCGGTGTGCCTGGTTTCAAAATGTGAGCTGGTCCCCCAAC
TTTGCAGAGGACCTGCAAACTTTAACAGGATTGTTTTCATAAATTACCTCCTTATTGGACTAATTTAGGC
TAGAGGGGAATTGTTATCCGCTCACAATTCCCCTATAGTGAGTCGTATTAATTTCGCGGGATCGAGATCT
CGATCCTCTACGCCGGACGCATCGTGGCCGGCATCACCGGCGCCACAGGTGCGGTTGCTGGCGCCTATAT
CGCCGACATCACCGATGGGGAAGATCGGGCTCGCCACTTCGGGCTCATGAGCGCTTGTTTCGGCGTGGGT
ATGGTGGCAGGCCCCGTGGCCGGGGGACTGTTGGGCGCCATCTCCTTGCATGCACCATTCCTTGCGGCGG
CGGTGCTCAACGGCCTCAACCTACTACTGGGCTGCTTCCTAATGCAGGAGTCGCATAAGGGAGAGCGTCG
AGATCCCGGACACCATCGAATGGCGCAAAACCTTTCGCGGTATGGCATGATAGCGCCCGGAAGAGAGTCA
ATTCAGGGTGGTGAATGTGAAACCAGTAACGTTATACGATGTCGCAGAGTATGCCGGTGTCTCTTATCAG
ACCGTTTCCCGCGTGGTGAACCAGGCCAGCCACGTTTCTGCGAAAACGCGGGAAAAAGTGGAAGCGGCGA
TGGCGGAGCTGAATTACATTCCCAACCGCGTGGCACAACAACTGGCGGGCAAACAGTCGTTGCTGATTGG
CGTTGCCACCTCCAGTCTGGCCCTGCACGCGCCGTCGCAAATTGTCGCGGCGATTAAATCTCGCGCCGAT
CAACTGGGTGCCAGCGTGGTGGTGTCGATGGTAGAACGAAGCGGCGTCGAAGCCTGTAAAGCGGCGGTGC
ACAATCTTCTCGCGCAACGCGTCAGTGGGCTGATCATTAACTATCCGCTGGATGACCAGGATGCCATTGC
TGTGGAAGCTGCCTGCACTAATGTTCCGGCGTTATTTCTTGATGTCTCTGACCAGACACCCATCAACAGT
ATTATTTTCTCCCATGAAGACGGTACGCGACTGGGCGTGGAGCATCTGGTCGCATTGGGTCACCAGCAAA
TCGCGCTGTTAGCGGGCCCATTAAGTTCTGTCTCGGCGCGTCTGCGTCTGGCTGGCTGGCATAAATATCT
CACTCGCAATCAAATTCAGCCGATAGCGGAACGGGAAGGCGACTGGAGTGCCATGTCCGGTTTTCAACAA
ACCATGCAAATGCTGAATGAGGGCATCGTTCCCACTGCGATGCTGGTTGCCAACGATCAGATGGCGCTGG
GCGCAATGCGCGCCATTACCGAGTCCGGGCTGCGCGTTGGTGCGGATATCTCGGTAGTGGGATACGACGA
TACCGAAGACAGCTCATGTTATATCCCGCCGTTAACCACCATCAAACAGGATTTTCGCCTGCTGGGGCAA
ACCAGCGTGGACCGCTTGCTGCAACTCTCTCAGGGCCAGGCGGTGAAGGGCAATCAGCTGTTGCCCGTCT
CACTGGTGAAAAGAAAAACCACCCTGGCGCCCAATACGCAAACCGCCTCTCCCCGCGCGTTGGCCGATTC
ATTAATGCAGCTGGCACGACAGGTTTCCCGACTGGAAAGCGGGCAGTGAGCGCAACGCAATTAATGTAAG
TTAGCTCACTCATTAGGCACCGGGATCTCGACCGATGCCCTTGAGAGCCTTCAACCCAGTCAGCTCCTTC
CGGTGGGCGCGGGGCATGACTATCGTCGCCGCACTTATGACTGTCTTCTTTATCATGCAACTCGTAGGAC
AGGTGCCGGCAGCGCTCTGGGTCATTTTCGGCGAGGACCGCTTTCGCTGGAGCGCGACGATGATCGGCCT
GTCGCTTGCGGTATTCGGAATCTTGCACGCCCTCGCTCAAGCCTTCGTCACTGGTCCCGCCACCAAACGT
TTCGGCGAGAAGCAGGCCATTATCGCCGGCATGGCGGCCCCACGGGTGCGCATGATCGTGCTCCTGTCGT
TGAGGACCCGGCTAGGCTGGCGGGGTTGCCTTACTGGTTAGCAGAATGAATCACCGATACGCGAGCGAAC
GTGAAGCGACTGCTGCTGCAAAACGTCTGCGACCTGAGCAACAACATGAATGGTCTTCGGTTTCCGTGTT
TCGTAAAGTCTGGAAACGCGGAAGTCAGCGCCCTGCACCATTATGTTCCGGATCTGCATCGCAGGATGCT
GCTGGCTACCCTGTGGAACACCTACATCTGTATTAACGAAGCGCTGGCATTGACCCTGAGTGATTTTTCT
CTGGTCCCGCCGCATCCATACCGCCAGTTGTTTACCCTCACAACGTTCCAGTAACCGGGCATGTTCATCA
TCAGTAACCCGTATCGTGAGCATCCTCTCTCGTTTCATCGGTATCATTACCCCCATGAACAGAAATCCCC
CTTACACGGAGGCATCAGTGACCAAACAGGAAAAAACCGCCCTTAACATGGCCCGCTTTATCAGAAGCCA
GACATTAACGCTTCTGGAGAAACTCAACGAGCTGGACGCGGATGAACAGGCAGACATCTGTGAATCGCTT
CACGACCACGCTGATGAGCTTTACCGCAGCTGCCTCGCGCGTTTCGGTGATGACGGTGAAAACCTCTGAC
ACATGCAGCTCCCGGAGACGGTCACAGCTTGTCTGTAAGCGGATGCCGGGAGCAGACAAGCCCGTCAGGG
CGCGTCAGCGGGTGTTGGCGGGTGTCGGGGCGCAGCCATGACCCAGTCACGTAGCGATAGCGGAGTGTAT
ACTGGCTTAACTATGCGGCATCAGAGCAGATTGTACTGAGAGTGCACCATTGCGGTGTGAAATACCGCAC
AGATGCGTAAGGAGAAAATACCGCATCAGGCGCTCTTCCGCTTCCTCGCTCACTGACTCGCTGCGCTCGG
TCGTTCGGCTGCGGCGAGCGGTATCAGCTCACTCAAAGGCGGTAATACGGTTATCCACAGAATCAGGGGA
TAACGCAGGAAAGAACATGTGAGCAAAAGGCCAGCAAAAGGCCAGGAACCGTAAAAAGGCCGCGTTGCTG
GCGTTTTTCCATAGGCTCCGCCCCCCTGACGAGCATCACAAAAATCGACGCTCAAGTCAGAGGTGGCGAA
ACCCGACAGGACTATAAAGATACCAGGCGTTTCCCCCTGGAAGCTCCCTCGTGCGCTCTCCTGTTCCGAC
CCTGCCGCTTACCGGATACCTGTCCGCCTTTCTCCCTTCGGGAAGCGTGGCGCTTTCTCATAGCTCACGC
TGTAGGTATCTCAGTTCGGTGTAGGTCGTTCGCTCCAAGCTGGGCTGTGTGCACGAACCCCCCGTTCAGC
CCGACCGCTGCGCCTTATCCGGTAACTATCGTCTTGAGTCCAACCCGGTAAGACACGACTTATCGCCACT
GGCAGCAGCCACTGGTAACAGGATTAGCAGAGCGAGGTATGTAGGCGGTGCTACAGAGTTCTTGAAGTGG
TGGCCTAACTACGGCTACACTAGAAGGACAGTATTTGGTATCTGCGCTCTGCTGAAGCCAGTTACCTTCG
GAAAAAGAGTTGGTAGCTCTTGATCCGGCAAACAAACCACCGCTGGTAGCGGTGGTTTTTTTGTTTGCAA
GCAGCAGATTACGCGCAGAAAAAAAGGATCTCAAGAAGATCCTTTGATCTTTTCTACGGGGTCTGACGCT
CAGTGGAACGAAAACTCACGTTAAGGGATTTTGGTCATGAACAATAAAACTGTCTGCTTACATAAACAGT
AATACAAGGGGTGTTATGAGCCATATTCAACGGGAAACGTCTTGCTCTAGGCCGCGATTAAATTCCAACA
TGGATGCTGATTTATATGGGTATAAATGGGCTCGCGATAATGTCGGGCAATCAGGTGCGACAATCTATCG
ATTGTATGGGAAGCCCGATGCGCCAGAGTTGTTTCTGAAACATGGCAAAGGTAGCGTTGCCAATGATGTT
ACAGATGAGATGGTCAGACTAAACTGGCTGACGGAATTTATGCCTCTTCCGACCATCAAGCATTTTATCC
GTACTCCTGATGATGCATGGTTACTCACCACTGCGATCCCCGGGAAAACAGCATTCCAGGTATTAGAAGA
ATATCCTGATTCAGGTGAAAATATTGTTGATGCGCTGGCAGTGTTCCTGCGCCGGTTGCATTCGATTCCT
GTTTGTAATTGTCCTTTTAACAGCGATCGCGTATTTCGTCTCGCTCAGGCGCAATCACGAATGAATAACG
GTTTGGTTGATGCGAGTGATTTTGATGACGAGCGTAATGGCTGGCCTGTTGAACAAGTCTGGAAAGAAAT
GCATAAACTTTTGCCATTCTCACCGGATTCAGTCGTCACTCATGGTGATTTCTCACTTGATAACCTTATT
TTTGACGAGGGGAAATTAATAGGTTGTATTGATGTTGGACGAGTCGGAATCGCAGACCGATACCAGGATC
TTGCCATCCTATGGAACTGCCTCGGTGAGTTTTCTCCTTCATTACAGAAACGGCTTTTTCAAAAATATGG
TATTGATAATCCTGATATGAATAAATTGCAGTTTCATTTGATGCTCGATGAGTTTTTCTAAGAATTAATT
CATGAGCGGATACATATTTGAATGTATTTAGAAAAATAAACAAATAGGGGTTCCGCGCACATTTCCCCGA
AAAGTGCCACCTAAATTGTAAGCGTTAATATTTTGTTAAAATTCGCGTTAAATTTTTGTTAAATCAGCTC
ATTTTTTAACCAATAGGCCGAAATCGGCAAAATCCCTTATAAATCAAAAGAATAGACCGAGATAGGGT
[37 nt withheld, positions 5599-5635]
AAAGAACGTGGACTCCAACGTCAAAGG
[49 nt withheld, positions 5663-5711]
T
[91 nt withheld, positions 5713-5803]
G
[124 nt withheld, positions 5805-5928]
CCCATTCGCCA
